>Addgene plasmid #36875 | pBT241_(pCA-ATG-intron-tTA2) | depositor full sequence | sequence record 46119 | pBT241_(pCA-ATG-intron-tTA2) sequence 5890 bps
CACCTAAATTGTAAGCGTTAATATTTTGTTAAAATTCGCGTTAAATTTTTGTTAAATCAGCTCATTTTTT
AACCAATAGGCCGAAATCGGCAAAATCCCTTATAAATCAAAAGAATAGACCGAGATAGGGT
[37 nt withheld, positions 132-168]
AAAGAACGTGGACTCCAACGTCAAAGG
[49 nt withheld, positions 196-244]
T
[91 nt withheld, positions 246-336]
G
[124 nt withheld, positions 338-461]
CCCATTCGCCATTCAGGCTGCGCAACTGTTGGGAAGGGCGATCGGTGCGGGCCTCTTCGCTATTACGCCA
GCTGGCGAAAGGGGGATGTGCTGCAAGGCGATTAAGTTGGGTAACGCCAGGGTTTTCCCAGTCACGACGT
TGTAAAACGACGGCCAGTGAATTGTAATACGACTCACTATAGGGCGAATTGGGTACCGGGCCCCCCCTCG
AGGTCGACGGTATCGATAAGCTTCCCTTAATTAACCGTTTAAACAATTCTGCAGGAATCTAGTTATTAAT
AGTAATCAATTACGGGGTCATTAGTTCATAGCCCATATATGGAGTTCCGCGTTACATAACTTACGGTAAA
TGGCCCGCCTGGCTGACCGCCCAACGACCCCCGCCCATTGACGTCAATAATGACGTATGTTCCCATAGTA
ACGCCAATAGGGACTTTCCATTGACGTCAATGGGTGGAGTATTTACGGTAAACTGCCCACTTGGCAGTAC
ATCAAGTGTATCATATGCCAAGTACGCCCCCTATTGACGTCAATGACGGTAAATGGCCCGCCTGGCATTA
TGCCCAGTACATGACCTTATGGGACTTTCCTACTTGGCAGTACATCTACGTATTAGTCATCGCTATTACC
ATGGTCGAGGTGAGCCCCACGTTCTGCTTCACTCTCCCCATCTCCCCCCCCTCCCCACCCCCAATTTTGT
ATTTATTTATTTTTTAATTATTTTGTGCAGCGATGGGGGCGGGGGGGGGGGGGGGGCGCGCGCCAGGCGG
GGCGGGGCGGGGCGAGGGGCGGGGCGGGGCGAGGCGGAGAGGTGCGGCGGCAGCCAATCAGAGCGGCGCG
CTCCGAAAGTTTCCTTTTATGGCGAGGCGGCGGCGGCGGCGGCCCTATAAAAAGCGAAGCGCGCGGCGGG
CGGGGAGTCGCTGCGACGCTGCCTTCGCCCCGTGCCCCGCTCCGCCGCCGCCTCGCGCCGCCCGCCCCGG
CTCTGACTGACCGCGTTACTCCCACAGGTGAGCGGGCGGGACGGCCCTTCTCCTCCGGGCTGTAATTAGC
GCTTGGTTTAATGACGGCTTGTTTCTTTTCTGTGGCTGCGTGAAAGCCTTGAGGGGCTCCGGGAGGGCCC
TTTGTGCGGGGGGAGCGGCTCGGGGGGTGCGTGCGTGTGTGTGTGCGTGGGGAGCGCCGCGTGCGGCTCC
GCGCTGCCCGGCGGCTGTGAGCGCTGCGGGCGCGGCGCGGGGCTTTGTGCGCTCCGCAGTGTGCGCGAGG
GGAGCGCGGCCGGGGGCGGTGCCCCGCGGTGCGGGGGGGGCTGCGAGGGGAACAAAGGCTGCGTGCGGGG
TGTGTGCGTGGGGGGGTGAGCAGGGGGTGTGGGCGCGTCGGTCGGGCTGCAACCCCCCCTGCACCCCCCT
CCCCGAGTTGCTGAGCACGGCCCGGCTTCGGGTGCGGGGCTCCGTACGGGGCGTGGCGCGGGGCTCGCCG
TGCCGGGCGGGGGGTGGCGGCAGGTGGGGGTGCCGGGCGGGGCGGGGCCGCCTCGGGCCGGGGAGGGCTC
GGGGGAGGGGCGCGGCGGCCCCCGGAGCGCCGGCGGCTGTCGAGGCGCGGCGAGCCGCAGCCATTGCCTT
TTATGGTAATCGTGCGAGAGGGCGCAGGGACTTCCTTTGTCCCAAATCTGTGCGGAGCCGAAATCTGGGA
GGCGCCGCCGCACCCCCTCTAGCGGGCGCGGGGCGAAGCGGTGCGGCGCCGGCAGGAAGGAAATGGGCGG
GGAGGGCCTTCGTGCGTCGCCGCGCCGCCGTCCCCTTCTCCCTCTCCAGCCTCGGGGCTGTCCGCGGGGG
GACGGCTGCCTTCGGGGGGGACGGGGCAGGGCGGGGTTCGGCTTCTGGCGTGTGACCGGCGGCTCTAGAG
CCTCTGCTAACCATGTTCATGCCTTCTTCTTTTTCCTACAGCTCCTGGGCAACGTGCTGGTTATTGTGCT
GTCTCATCATTTTGGCAAAGAATTGATTTGATACCGCGGGCCCGGGTTCCGCCACCATGGTTGGTATCAA
AGATCTATAACTTCGTATAGCATACATTATACGAAGTTATGGTTACAAGACAGGTTTAAGGAGACCAATA
GAAACTGGGCATGTGGAGACAGAGAAGACTCTTGGGTTTCTGATAGGCACTGACTCTCTCTGCCTATTGG
TCTATTTTCCCACCCTTAGGCTAGACTGGACAAGAGCAAAGTCATAAACTCTGCTCTGGAATTACTCAAT
GAAGTCGGTATCGAAGGCCTGACGACAAGGAAACTCGCTCAAAAGCTGGGAGTTGAGCAGCCTACCCTGT
ACTGGCACGTGAAGAACAAGCGGGCCCTGCTCGATGCCCTGGCAATCGAGATGCTGGACAGGCATCATAC
CCACTTCTGCCCCCTGGAAGGCGAGTCATGGCAAGACTTTCTGCGGAACAACGCCAAGTCATTCCGCTGT
GCTCTCCTCTCACATCGCGACGGGGCTAAAGTGCATCTCGGCACCCGCCCAACAGAGAAACAGTACGAAA
CCCTGGAAAATCAGCTCGCGTTCCTGTGTCAGCAAGGCTTCTCCCTGGAGAACGCACTGTACGCTCTGTC
CGCCGTGGGCCACTTTACACTGGGCTGCGTATTGGAGGATCAGGAGCATCAAGTAGCAAAAGAGGAAAGA
GAGACACCTACCACCGATTCTATGCCCCCACTTCTGAGACAAGCAATTGAGCTGTTCGACCATCAGGGAG
CCGAACCTGCCTTCCTTTTCGGCCTGGAACTAATCATATGTGGCCTGGAGAAACAGCTAAAGTGCGAAAG
CGGCGGGCCGGCCGACGCCCTTGACGATTTTGACTTAGACATGCTCCCAGCCGATGCCCTTGACGACTTT
GACCTTGATATGCTGCCTGCTGACGCTCTTGACGATTTTGACCTTGACATGCTCCCCGGATGAGAATTCT
AGATAACTGATCATAATCAGCCATACCACATTTGTAGAGGTTTTACTTGCTTTAAAAAACCTCCCACACC
TCCCCCTGAACCTGAAACATAAAATGAATGCAATTGTTGTTGTTAACTTGTTTATTGCAGCTTATAATGG
TTACAAATAAAGCAATAGCATCACAAATTTCACAAATAAAGCATTTTTTTCACTGCATTCTAGTTGTGGT
TTGTCCAAACTCATCAATGTATCTTATTTAAATTGGGCGCGCCCAACTAGTTCTAGAGCGGCCGCCACCG
CGGTGGAGCTCCAGCTTTTGTTCCCTTTAGTGAGGGTTAATTTCGAGCTTGGCGTAATCATGGTCATAGC
TGTTTCCTGTGTGAAATTGTTATCCGCTCACAATTCCACACAACATACGAGCCGGAAGCATAAAGTGTAA
AGCCTGGGGTGCCTAATGAGTGAGCTAACTCACATTAATTGCGTTGCGCTCACTGCCCGCTTTCCAGTCG
GGAAACCTGTCGTGCCAGCTGCATTAATGAATCGGCCAACGCGCGGGGAGAGGCGGTTTGCGTATTGGGC
GCTCTTCCGCTTCCTCGCTCACTGACTCGCTGCGCTCGGTCGTTCGGCTGCGGCGAGCGGTATCAGCTCA
CTCAAAGGCGGTAATACGGTTATCCACAGAATCAGGGGATAACGCAGGAAAGAACATGTGAGCAAAAGGC
CAGCAAAAGGCCAGGAACCGTAAAAAGGCCGCGTTGCTGGCGTTTTTCCATAGGCTCCGCCCCCCTGACG
AGCATCACAAAAATCGACGCTCAAGTCAGAGGTGGCGAAACCCGACAGGACTATAAAGATACCAGGCGTT
TCCCCCTGGAAGCTCCCTCGTGCGCTCTCCTGTTCCGACCCTGCCGCTTACCGGATACCTGTCCGCCTTT
CTCCCTTCGGGAAGCGTGGCGCTTTCTCATAGCTCACGCTGTAGGTATCTCAGTTCGGTGTAGGTCGTTC
GCTCCAAGCTGGGCTGTGTGCACGAACCCCCCGTTCAGCCCGACCGCTGCGCCTTATCCGGTAACTATCG
TCTTGAGTCCAACCCGGTAAGACACGACTTATCGCCACTGGCAGCAGCCACTGGTAACAGGATTAGCAGA
GCGAGGTATGTAGGCGGTGCTACAGAGTTCTTGAAGTGGTGGCCTAACTACGGCTACACTAGAAGGACAG
TATTTGGTATCTGCGCTCTGCTGAAGCCAGTTACCTTCGGAAAAAGAGTTGGTAGCTCTTGATCCGGCAA
ACAAACCACCGCTGGTAGCGGTGGTTTTTTTGTTTGCAAGCAGCAGATTACGCGCAGAAAAAAAGGATCT
CAAGAAGATCCTTTGATCTTTTCTACGGGGTCTGACGCTCAGTGGAACGAAAACTCACGTTAAGGGATTT
TGGTCATGAGATTATCAAAAAGGATCTTCACCTAGATCCTTTTAAATTAAAAATGAAGTTTTAAATCAAT
CTAAAGTATATATGAGTAAACTTGGTCTGACAGTTACCAATGCTTAATCAGTGAGGCACCTATCTCAGCG
ATCTGTCTATTTCGTTCATCCATAGTTGCCTGACTCCCCGTCGTGTAGATAACTACGATACGGGAGGGCT
TACCATCTGGCCCCAGTGCTGCAATGATACCGCGAGACCCACGCTCACCGGCTCCAGATTTATCAGCAAT
AAACCAGCCAGCCGGAAGGGCCGAGCGCAGAAGTGGTCCTGCAACTTTATCCGCCTCCATCCAGTCTATT
AATTGTTGCCGGGAAGCTAGAGTAAGTAGTTCGCCAGTTAATAGTTTGCGCAACGTTGTTGCCATTGCTA
CAGGCATCGTGGTGTCACGCTCGTCGTTTGGTATGGCTTCATTCAGCTCCGGTTCCCAACGATCAAGGCG
AGTTACATGATCCCCCATGTTGTGCAAAAAAGCGGTTAGCTCCTTCGGTCCTCCGATCGTTGTCAGAAGT
AAGTTGGCCGCAGTGTTATCACTCATGGTTATGGCAGCACTGCATAATTCTCTTACTGTCATGCCATCCG
TAAGATGCTTTTCTGTGACTGGTGAGTACTCAACCAAGTCATTCTGAGAATAGTGTATGCGGCGACCGAG
TTGCTCTTGCCCGGCGTCAATACGGGATAATACCGCGCCACATAGCAGAACTTTAAAAGTGCTCATCATT
GGAAAACGTTCTTCGGGGCGAAAACTCTCAAGGATCTTACCGCTGTTGAGATCCAGTTCGATGTAACCCA
CTCGTGCACCCAACTGATCTTCAGCATCTTTTACTTTCACCAGCGTTTCTGGGTGAGCAAAAACAGGAAG
GCAAAATGCCGCAAAAAAGGGAATAAGGGCGACACGGAAATGTTGAATACTCATACTCTTCCTTTTTCAA
TATTATTGAAGCATTTATCAGGGTTATTGTCTCATGAGCGGATACATATTTGAATGTATTTAGAAAAATA
AACAAATAGGGGTTCCGCGCACATTTCCCCGAAAAGTGC
Features (pLannotate 1.2.2; 22 found; start..end, strand, type, name):
     33..461     -  rep_origin     f1 ori (sequence partly withheld): f1 bacteriophage origin of replication; arrow indicates direction of (+) strand synthesis
    466..623     -  CDS            lacZα (fragment): LacZα fragment of β-galactosidase; lacZ fragment
    626..644     +  promoter       T7 promoter: promoter for bacteriophage T7 RNA polymerase
    653..694     -  misc_feature   MCS (fragment): pBluescript multiple cloning site
    791..1094    +  enhancer       CMV enhancer: human cytomegalovirus immediate early enhancer
   1096..1373    +  promoter       chicken β-actin promoter: No description available
   1375..2392    +  intron         chimeric intron: chimera between introns from chicken β-actin and rabbit β-globin
   2498..2531    +  protein_bind   loxP: Cre-mediated recombination occurs in the 8-bp core sequence (GCATACAT). Cre recombinase
   2532..2611    +  intron         chimeric intron (fragment): chimera between introns from human β-globin and immunoglobulin heavy chain genes
   2652..3345    +  CDS            rtTA3 (fragment): reverse tetracycline transactivator 3 activates expression from Tet-responsive promoters in the presence of doxycycline
   3275..3385    +  CDS            VP48: 3 tandem repeats of the minimal activation domain of herpes simplex virus VP16 (Cheng et al., 2013)
   3409..3493    +  CDS            large T antigen (fragment): large T antigen from SV40 (simian virus 40)
   3516..3637    +  polyA_signal   SV40 poly(A) signal: SV40 polyadenylation signal
   3657..3692    -  misc_feature   MCS (fragment): pBluescript multiple cloning site
   3705..3723    -  promoter       T3 promoter: promoter for bacteriophage T3 RNA polymerase
   3768..3784    -  protein_bind   lac operator: The lac repressor binds to the lac operator to inhibit transcription in E. coli. This inhibition can be relieved by adding lactose or isopropyl-β-D-thiogalactopyranoside (IPTG). lac repressor encoded by lacI
   3792..3822    -  promoter       lac promoter: promoter for the E. coli lac operon
   3837..3858    -  protein_bind   CAP binding site: CAP binding activates transcription in the presence of cAMP. E. coli catabolite activator protein
   3871..3963    -  CDS            lacI (fragment): lac repressor; lacI; The lac repressor binds to the lac operator to inhibit transcription in E. coli. This inhibition can be relieved by adding lactose or isopropyl-β-D-thiogalactopyranoside (IPTG).
   4146..4734    -  rep_origin     ori: high-copy-number ColE1/pMB1/pBR322/pUC origin of replication
   4905..5765    -  CDS            AmpR: β-lactamase; bla; confers resistance to ampicillin, carbenicillin, and related antibiotics
   5766..5870    -  promoter       AmpR promoter: bla
