[The description below was written by a language model from this plasmid's Addgene catalogue record and pLannotate feature annotations shown in this document.]
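Description:
pBT241_(pCA-ATG-intron-tTA2) is a 5.9 kb mammalian expression plasmid built on the pBluescript SK(+) backbone. It is maintained in E. coli at high copy through the ColE1/pUC-type origin and selected with ampicillin via the β-lactamase gene. The backbone also retains the f1 phage origin, the flanking T7 and T3 promoters, and remnants of the lacZα/lac promoter region and multiple cloning site.

The payload is a CAG-driven cassette, with the CMV immediate-early enhancer, the chicken β-actin promoter and the associated chicken β-actin/rabbit β-globin chimeric intron placed upstream of the tetracycline transactivator tTA2. According to the record, the tTA2 coding sequence is interrupted directly after its start codon by a β-globin intron that carries a loxP site. The feature table accordingly shows a loxP site next to an intron fragment just upstream of the transactivator reading frame. Splicing should remove the intron, and the loxP site with it, to restore an intact ATG-tTA2 open reading frame. The automated annotation labels the coding region as an rtTA3 fragment followed by a VP48 domain (three minimal VP16 activation repeats). This probably reflects sequence similarity among Tet transactivators, and the catalogue identifies the protein as tTA2, which activates Tet-responsive promoters in the absence of tetracycline or doxycycline. An SV40 polyadenylation signal terminates the transcript.

The plasmid comes from work extending MADM (Mosaic Analysis with Double Markers) in mice, where genes split by a loxP-containing intron are reconstituted by Cre-mediated interchromosomal recombination. This construct appears to represent the intact, unsplit version of such a gene, suited to checking that intron-interrupted tTA2 is expressed and functional in mammalian cells, although the record does not state its use explicitly.
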