Addgene plasmid #36875: pBT241_(pCA-ATG-intron-tTA2)
Depositing lab: Liqun Luo. Depositing organization: Stanford University. Publication: Extensions of MADM (Mosaic Analysis with Double Markers) in Mice. Tasic B, Miyamichi K, Hippenmeyer S, Dani VS, Zeng H, Joo W, Zong H, Chen-Tsai Y, Luo L. PLoS One. 2012;7(3):e33332. Epub 2012 Mar 27. 10.1371/journal.pone.0033332 PubMed 22479386.
Backbone
  Vector backbone: pBluescript SK(+)
  Backbone manufacturer: Stratagene
  Backbone size w/o insert (bp): 3000
  Total vector size (bp): 5890
  Vector type: Mammalian Expression
Growth in bacteria
  Bacterial resistance: Ampicillin, 100 μg/mL
  Growth temperature: 37°C
  Growth strain: DH5alpha
  Copy number: High Copy
Gene/Insert
  Gene/Insert name: tTA2 (alt name: tetracycline transactivator 2)
  Mutation: insertion of a beta-globin intron with a loxP site after start codon of tTA2
  Promoter: CAG (chicken beta actin promoter and CMV enhancer)
  Cloning method: Restriction Enzyme; 5′ cloning site XmaI (destroyed during cloning); 3′ cloning site EcoRI (not destroyed)
  Sequencing primers: 5′ see sequence; 3′ T3
Resource information
  A portion of this plasmid was derived from a plasmid made by: W. Hillen
Terms and licenses: Academic/Nonprofit Terms; Industry Terms: Not Available to Industry
How to cite: pBT241_(pCA-ATG-intron-tTA2) was a gift from Liqun Luo (Addgene plasmid # 36875 ; http://n2t.net/addgene:36875 ; RRID:Addgene_36875)
