>Addgene plasmid #36875 | pBT241_(pCA-ATG-intron-tTA2) | addgene partial sequence | sequence record 48088 | pCAG-F 5'-GCAACGTGCTGGTTATTGTG-3'
CGCGGGCCCGGGTTCCGCCACCATGGTTGGTATCAAAGATCTATAACTTCTTATAGCATACATTATACGA
AGTTATGGTTACAAGACAGGTTTAAGGAGACCAATAGAAACTGGGCATGTGGAGACAGAGAAGACTCTTG
GGTTTCTGATAGGCACTGACTCTCTCTGCCTATTGGTCTATTTTCCCACCCTTAGGCTAGACTGGACAAG
AGCAAAGTCATAAACTCTGCTCTGGAATTACTCAATGAAGTCGGTATCGAAGGCCTGACGACAAGGAAAC
TCGCTCAAAAGCTGGGAGTTGAGCAGCCTACCCTGTACTGGCACGTGAAGAACAAGCGGGCCCTGCTCGA
TGCCCTGGCAATCGAGATGCTGGACAGGCATCATACCCACTTCTGCCCCCTGGAAGGCGAGTCATGGCAA
GACTTTCTGCGGAACAACGCCAAGTCATTCCGCTGTGCTCTCCTCTCACATCGCGACGGGGCTAAAGTGC
ATCTCGGCACCCGCCCAACAGAGAAACAGTACGAAACCCTGGAAAATCAGCTCGCGTTCCTGTGTCAGCA
AGGCTTCTCCCTGGAGAACGCACTGTACGCTCTGTCCGCCGTGGGCCACTTTACACTGGGCTGCGTATTG
GAGGATCAGGAGCATCAAGTAGCAAAAGAGGAAAGAGAGACACCTACCACCGATTCTATGCCCCCACTTC
TGAGACAAGCAATTGAGCTGTTCGACCATCAGGGAGCCGAACCTGCCTTCCTTTTCGGCCTGGAACTAAT
CATATGTGGCCTGGAGAAACAGCTAAAGT
